Addgene plasmid #13725: V406 4HA-CKIe(K38R)
Depositing lab: David Virshup. Depositing organization: University of Utah. Publication: Regulation of casein kinase I epsilon and casein kinase I delta by an in vivo futile phosphorylation cycle. Rivers A, Gietzen KF, Vielhaber E, Virshup DM. J Biol Chem. 1998 Jun 26. 273(26):15980-4. 10.1074/jbc.273.26.15980 PubMed 9632646.
Backbone
  Vector backbone: pCEP4
  Backbone manufacturer: Invitrogen
  Backbone size w/o insert (bp): 10200
  Vector type: Mammalian Expression
  Selectable markers: Hygromycin
Growth in bacteria
  Bacterial resistance: Ampicillin, 100 μg/mL
  Growth temperature: 37°C
  Growth strain: DH5alpha
  Copy number: High Copy
Gene/Insert
  Gene/Insert name: casein kinase 1 epsilon (alt names: CKIe; CK1e; casein kinase i epsilon)
  Species: H. sapiens (human)
  Insert size (bp): 1600
  Mutation: kinase-inactive due to K38R mutation
  GenBank ID: L37043
  Entrez Gene: CSNK1E (a.k.a. CKIe, CKIepsilon, HCKIE)
  Tag / fusion protein: 4 HA (N terminal on insert)
  Cloning method: Restriction Enzyme; 5′ cloning site NotI (not destroyed); 3′ cloning site SfiI (not destroyed)
  Sequencing primers: 5′ pCEP forward; 3′ EBV Reverse
Terms and licenses: Academic/Nonprofit Terms; Industry Terms: Not Available to Industry
Depositor comments: 4 HA tag cloned into Not1 site as Not1 cassette so two Not1 sites at 5' end of gene.
How to cite: V406 4HA-CKIe(K38R) was a gift from David Virshup (Addgene plasmid # 13725 ; http://n2t.net/addgene:13725 ; RRID:Addgene_13725)
