[The description below was written by a language model from this plasmid's Addgene catalogue record, the feature table of its GenBank file and pLannotate feature annotations shown in this document.]
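Description:
V406 4HA-CKIe(K38R) is a mammalian expression plasmid built on the pCEP4 backbone, an Epstein-Barr virus-based episomal vector. It carries human casein kinase I epsilon (CSNK1E) with a K38R substitution that the record describes as rendering the kinase inactive. The full annotated sequence is about 11.8 kb. In bacteria the plasmid is maintained through a high-copy ColE1/pUC-type origin and selected with ampicillin via the β-lactamase gene. In mammalian cells, the EBV oriP origin together with the EBNA1 coding sequence allows the plasmid to replicate and persist as an extrachromosomal episome in permissive cells. A hygromycin resistance gene, driven by the HSV thymidine kinase promoter and ended by the TK polyadenylation signal, provides selection. Several short annotated fragments (herpesvirus gL, gH and BRRF2, tetracycline resistance, rop, SV40 large T) appear to be backbone remnants rather than functional units.

The expression cassette uses the CMV immediate early enhancer and promoter, followed by an N-terminal tag of four HA epitopes, annotated as one HA unit plus a 3xHA block. The CSNK1E open reading frame comes next, with an SV40 polyadenylation signal downstream. The insert was cloned between NotI and SfiI. Because the HA tag was added as a NotI cassette, two NotI sites sit at the 5′ end of the gene. A separate 706 bp GenBank record covers only the tag region and annotates the same HA elements. The plasmid expresses an epitope-tagged, catalytically dead CKIε that can be detected or immunoprecipitated with anti-HA antibodies. It would serve as a kinase-inactive control, in line with the associated study of how CKIε and CKIδ are regulated by phosphorylation in vivo.
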