Features (pLannotate 1.2.2; 21 found; start..end, strand, type, name):
    475..2264    -  rep_origin     oriP: Epstein-Barr virus oriP replication origin (Yates et al., 2000)
   2269..2487    -  CDS            gL (fragment): GL_EBVB9 - Experimental evidence at protein level: Swiss-Prot protein existence level 1. The heterodimer glycoprotein H-glycoprotein L is required for the fusion of viral and plasma membranes leading to virus entry into the host cell. Acts as a functional inhibitor of gH and maintains gH in an inhibited form. Upon binding to host integrins, gL dissociates from gH leading to activation of the viral fusion glycoproteins gB and gH. Fusion of EBV with B-lymphocytes requires the additional receptor- binding protein gp42, which forms a complex with gH/gL. The heterodimer gH/gL targets also host EPHA
   2570..4495    -  CDS            EBNA1: Epstein-Barr nuclear antigen 1, also known as EBNA-1 crucial for latent viral infection, and for episomal amplification of vectors containing the oriP origin (Okita et al., 2013)
   4533..4877    -  CDS            BRRF2_EBVB9 (fragment): Protein inferred from homology: Swiss-Prot protein existence level 3. From Epstein-Barr virus (strain B95-8) (HHV-4) (Human herpesvirus 4).
   4880..4903    -  promoter       tet promoter (fragment): E. coli promoter for tetracycline efflux protein gene
   5016..5120    +  promoter       AmpR promoter: bla
   5121..5981    +  CDS            AmpR: β-lactamase; bla; confers resistance to ampicillin, carbenicillin, and related antibiotics
   6152..6740    +  rep_origin     ori: high-copy-number ColE1/pMB1/pBR322/pUC origin of replication
   6930..7274    -  CDS            TcR (fragment): tetracycline efflux protein; tet; confers resistance to tetracycline
   7357..7502    +  promoter       HSV TK promoter: herpes simplex virus thymidine kinase promoter
   7542..8567    +  CDS            HygR: aminoglycoside phosphotransferase from E. coli; aph(4)-Ia; confers resistance to hygromycin
   8632..8680    +  polyA_signal   HSV TK poly(A) signal: herpes simplex virus thymidine kinase polyadenylation signal (Cole and Stacy, 1985)
   8880..9104    +  CDS            gH (fragment): GH_HHV11 - Experimental evidence at protein level: Swiss-Prot protein existence level 1. The heterodimer glycoprotein H-glycoprotein L is required for the fusion of viral and plasma membranes leading to virus entry into the host cell. Following initial binding to host receptor, membrane fusion is mediated by the fusion machinery composed of gB and the heterodimer gH/gL. May also be involved in the fusion between the virion envelope and the outer nuclear membrane during virion morphogenesis. From Human herpesvirus 1 (strain 17) (HHV-1) (Human herpes simplex virus 1).
   9333..9712    +  enhancer       CMV enhancer: human cytomegalovirus immediate early enhancer
   9714..9913    +  promoter       CMV promoter: human cytomegalovirus (CMV) immediate early promoter
   9970..9996    +  CDS            3xHA (fragment): three tandem HA epitope tags
  10012..10101   +  CDS            3xHA: three tandem HA epitope tags
  10117..11361   +  CDS            CSNK1E: KC1E_HUMAN - Experimental evidence at protein level: Swiss-Prot protein existence level 1. Casein kinases are operationally defined by their preferential utilization of acidic proteins such as caseins as substrates. Can phosphorylate a large number of proteins. Participates in Wnt signaling. Phosphorylates DVL1 and DVL2. Central component of the circadian clock. In balance with PP1, determines the circadian period length, through the regulation of the speed and rhythmicity of PER1 and PER2 phosphorylation. Controls PER1 and PER2 nuclear transport and degradation. Inhibits cytokine-induced gran
  11398..11532   -  polyA_signal   SV40 poly(A) signal: SV40 polyadenylation signal
  11555..11637   -  CDS            large T antigen (fragment): large T antigen from SV40 (simian virus 40)
  11640..11680   +  CDS            rop (fragment): Rop protein, which maintains plasmids at low copy number; rop
>Addgene plasmid #13725 | V406 4HA-CKIe(K38R) | depositor full sequence | sequence record 7741 | Author sequence
GCCCCGCCGCCGGACGAACTAAACCTGACTACGGCATCTCTGCCCCTTCTTCGCTGGTACGAGGAGCGCT
TTTGTTTTGTATTCGGGGCAGTGCATGTAATCCCTTCAGTTGGTTGGTACAACTTGCCAACTGGGCCCTG
TTCCACATGTGACACGGGGGGGGACCAAACACAAAGGGGTTCTCTGACTGTAGTTGACATCCTTATAAAT
GGATGTGCACATTTGCCAACACTGAGTGGCTTTCATCCTGGAGCAGACTTTGCATGCTGTGGACTGCAAC
ACAACATTGCCTTTATGTGTAACTCTTGGCTGAAGCTCTTACACCAATGCTGGGGGACATGTACCTCCCA
GGGGCCCAGGAAGACTACGGGAGGCTACACCAACGTCAATCAGAGGGGCCTGTGTAGCTACCGATAAGCG
GACCCTCAAGAGGGCATTAGCAATAGTGTTTATAAGGCCCCCTTGTTAACCCTAAACGGGTAGCATATGC
TTCCCGGGTAGTAGTATATACTATCCAGACTAACCCTAATTCAATAGCATATGTTACCCAACGGGAAGCA
TATGCTATCGAATTAGGGTTAGTAAAAGGGTCCTAAGGAACAGCGATATCTCCCACCCCATGAGCTGTCA
CGGTTTTATTTACATGGGGTCAGGATTCCACGAGGGTAGTGAACCATTTTAGTCACAAGGGCAGTGGCTG
AAGATCAAGGAGCGGGCAGTGAACTCTCCTGAATCTTCGCCTGCTTCTTCATTCTCCTTCGTTTAGCTAA
TAGAATAACTGCTGAGTTGTGAACAGTAAGGTGTATGTGAGGTGCTCGAAAACAAGGTTTCAGGTGACGC
CCCCAGAATAAAATTTGGACGGGGGGTTCAGTGGTGGCATTGTGCTATGACACCAATATAACCCTCACAA
ACCCCTTGGGCAATAAATACTAGTGTAGGAATGAAACATTCTGAATATCTTTAACAATAGAAATCCATGG
GGTGGGGACAAGCCGTAAAGACTGGATGTCCATCTCACACGAATTTATGGCTATGGGCAACACATAATCC
TAGTGCAATATGATACTGGGGTTATTAAGATGTGTCCCAGGCAGGGACCAAGACAGGTGAACCATGTTGT
TACACTCTATTTGTAACAAGGGGAAAGAGAGTGGACGCCGACAGCAGCGGACTCCACTGGTTGTCTCTAA
CACCCCCGAAAATTAAACGGGGCTCCACGCCAATGGGGCCCATAAACAAAGACAAGTGGCCACTCTTTTT
TTTGAAATTGTGGAGTGGGGGCACGCGTCAGCCCCCACACGCCGCCCTGCGGTTTTGGACTGTAAAATAA
GGGTGTAATAACTTGGCTGATTGTAACCCCGCTAACCACTGCGGTCAAACCACTTGCCCACAAAACCACT
AATGGCACCCCGGGGAATACCTGCATAAGTAGGTGGGCGGGCCAAGATAGGGGCGCGATTGCTGCGATCT
GGAGGACAAATTACACACACTTGCGCCTGAGCGCCAAGCACAGGGTTGTTGGTCCTCATATTCACGAGGT
CGCTGAGAGCACGGTGGGCTAATGTTGCCATGGGTAGCATATACTACCCAAATATCTGGATAGCATATGC
TATCCTAATCTATATCTGGGTAGCATAGGCTATCCTAATCTATATCTGGGTAGCATATGCTATCCTAATC
TATATCTGGGTAGTATATGCTATCCTAATTTATATCTGGGTAGCATAGGCTATCCTAATCTATATCTGGG
TAGCATATGCTATCCTAATCTATATCTGGGTAGTATATGCTATCCTAATCTGTATCCGGGTAGCATATGC
TATCCTAATAGAGATTAGGGTAGTATATGCTATCCTAATTTATATCTGGGTAGCATATACTACCCAAATA
TCTGGATAGCATATGCTATCCTAATCTATATCTGGGTAGCATATGCTATCCTAATCTATATCTGGGTAGC
ATAGGCTATCCTAATCTATATCTGGGTAGCATATGCTATCCTAATCTATATCTGGGTAGTATATGCTATC
CTAATTTATATCTGGGTAGCATAGGCTATCCTAATCTATATCTGGGTAGCATATGCTATCCTAATCTATA
TCTGGGTAGTATATGCTATCCTAATCTGTATCCGGGTAGCATATGCTATCCTCATGCATATACAGTCAGC
ATATGATACCCAGTAGTAGAGTGGGAGTGCTATCCTTTGCATATGCCGCCACCTCCCAAGGGGGCGTGAA
TTTTCGCTGCTTGTCCTTTTCCTGCATGCTGGTTGCTCCCATTCTTAGGTGAATTTAAGGAGGCCAGGCT
AAAGCCGTCGCATGTCTGATTGCTCACCAGGTAAATGTCGCTAATGTTTTCCAACGCGAGAAGGTGTTGA
GCGCGGAGCTGAGTGACGTGACAACATGGGTATGCCCAATTGCCCCATGTTGGGAGGACGAAAATGGTGA
CAAGACAGATGGCCAGAAATACACCAACAGCACGCATGATGTCTACTGGGGATTTATTCTTTAGTGCGGG
GGAATACACGGCTTTTAATACGATTGAGGGCGTCTCCTAACAAGTTACATCACTCCTGCCCTTCCTCACC
CTCATCTCCATCACCTCCTTCATCTCCGTCATCTCCGTCATCACCCTCCGCGGCAGCCCCTTCCACCATA
GGTGGAAACCAGGGAGGCAAATCTACTCCATCGTCAAAGCTGCACACAGTCACCCTGATATTGCAGGTAG
GAGCGGGCTTTGTCATAACAAGGTCCTTAATCGCATCCTTCAAAACCTCAGCAAATATATGAGTTTGTAA
AAAGACCATGAAATAACAGACAATGGACTCCCTTAGCGGGCCAGGTTGTGGGCCGGGTCCAGGGGCCATT
CCAAAGGGGAGACGACTCAATGGTGTAAGACGACATTGTGGAATAGCAAGGGCAGTTCCTCGCCTTAGGT
TGTAAAGGGAGGTCTTACTACCTCCATATACGAACACACCGGCGACCCAAGTTCCTTCGTCGGTAGTCCT
TTCTACGTGACTCCTAGCCAGGAGAGCTCTTAAACCTTCTGCAATGTTCTCAAATTTCGGGTTGGAACCT
CCTTGACCACGATGCTTTCCAAACCACCCTCCTTTTTTGCGCCTGCCTCCATCACCCTGACCCCGGGGTC
CAGTGCTTGGGCCTTCTCCTGGGTCATCTGCGGGGCCCTGCTCTATCGCTCCCGGGGGCACGTCAGGCTC
ACCATCTGGGCCACCTTCTTGGTGGTATTCAAAATAATCGGCTTCCCCTACAGGGTGGAAAAATGGCCTT
CTACCTGGAGGGGGCCTGCGCGGTGGAGACCCGGATGATGATGACTGACTACTGGGACTCCTGGGCCTCT
TTTCTCCACGTCCACGACCTCTCCCCCTGGCTCTTTCACGACTTCCCCCCCTGGCTCTTTCACGTCCTCT
ACCCCGGCGGCCTCCACTACCTCCTCGACCCCGGCCTCCACTACCTCCTCGACCCCGGCCTCCACTGCCT
CCTCGACCCCGGCCTCCACCTCCTGCTCCTGCCCCTCCTGCTCCTGCCCCTCCTCCTGCTCCTGCCCCTC
CTGCCCCTCCTGCTCCTGCCCCTCCTGCCCCTCCTGCTCCTGCCCCTCCTGCCCCTCCTGCTCCTGCCCC
TCCTGCCCCTCCTCCTGCTCCTGCCCCTCCTGCCCCTCCTCCTGCTCCTGCCCCTCCTGCCCCTCCTGCT
CCTGCCCCTCCTGCCCCTCCTGCTCCTGCCCCTCCTGCCCCTCCTGCTCCTGCCCCTCCTGCTCCTGCCC
CTCCTGCTCCTGCCCCTCCTGCTCCTGCCCCTCCTGCCCCTCCTGCCCCTCCTCCTGCTCCTGCCCCTCC
TGCTCCTGCCCCTCCTGCCCCTCCTGCCCCTCCTGCTCCTGCCCCTCCTCCTGCTCCTGCCCCTCCTGCC
CCTCCTGCCCCTCCTCCTGCTCCTGCCCCTCCTGCCCCTCCTCCTGCTCCTGCCCCTCCTCCTGCTCCTG
CCCCTCCTGCCCCTCCTGCCCCTCCTCCTGCTCCTGCCCCTCCTGCCCCTCCTCCTGCTCCTGCCCCTCC
TCCTGCTCCTGCCCCTCCTGCCCCTCCTGCCCCTCCTCCTGCTCCTGCCCCTCCTCCTGCTCCTGCCCCT
CCTGCCCCTCCTGCCCCTCCTGCCCCTCCTCCTGCTCCTGCCCCTCCTCCTGCTCCTGCCCCTCCTGCTC
CTGCCCCTCCCGCTCCTGCTCCTGCTCCTGTTCCACCGTGGGTCCCTTTGCAGCCAATGCAACTTGGACG
TTTTTGGGGTCTCCGGACACCATCTCTATGTCTTGGCCCTGATCCTGAGCCGCCCGGGGCTCCTGGTCTT
CCGCCTCCTCGTCCTCGTCCTCTTCCCCGTCCTCGTCCATGGTTATCACCCCCTCTTCTTTGAGGTCCAC
TGCCGCCGGAGCCTTCTGGTCCAGATGTGTCTCCCTTCTCTCCTAGGCCATTTCCAGGTCCTGTACCTGG
CCCCTCGTCAGACATGATTCACACTAAAAGAGATCAATAGACATCTTTATTAGACGACGCTCAGTGAATA
CAGGGAGTGCAGACTCCTGCCCCCTCCAACAGCCCCCCCACCCTCATCCCCTTCATGGTCGCTGTCAGAC
AGATCCAGGTCTGAAAATTCCCCATCCTCCGAACCATCCTCGTCCTCATCACCAATTACTCGCAGCCCGG
AAAACTCCCGCTGAACATCCTCAAGATTTGCGTCCTGAGCCTCAAGCCAGGCCTCAAATTCCTCGTCCCC
CTTTTTGCTGGACGGTAGGGATGGGGATTCTCGGGACCCCTCCTCTTCCTCTTCAAGGTCACCAGACAGA
GATGCTACTGGGGCAACGGAAGAAAAGCTGGGTGCGGCCTGTGAGGATCAGCTTATCGATGATAAGCTGT
CAAACATGAGAATTCTTGAAGACGAAAGGGCCTCGTGATACGCCTATTTTTATAGGTTAATGTCATGATA
ATAATGGTTTCTTAGACGTCAGGTGGCACTTTTCGGGGAAATGTGCGCGGAACCCCTATTTGTTTATTTT
TCTAAATACATTCAAATATGTATCCGCTCATGAGACAATAACCCTGATAAATGCTTCAATAATATTGAAA
AAGGAAGAGTATGAGTATTCAACATTTCCGTGTCGCCCTTATTCCCTTTTTTGCGGCATTTTGCCTTCCT
GTTTTTGCTCACCCAGAAACGCTGGTGAAAGTAAAAGATGCTGAAGATCAGTTGGGTGCACGAGTGGGTT
ACATCGAACTGGATCTCAACAGCGGTAAGATCCTTGAGAGTTTTCGCCCCGAAGAACGTTTTCCAATGAT
GAGCACTTTTAAAGTTCTGCTATGTGGCGCGGTATTATCCCGTGTTGACGCCGGGCAAGAGCAACTCGGT
CGCCGCATACACTATTCTCAGAATGACTTGGTTGAGTACTCACCAGTCACAGAAAAGCATCTTACGGATG
GCATGACAGTAAGAGAATTATGCAGTGCTGCCATAACCATGAGTGATAACACTGCGGCCAACTTACTTCT
GACAACGATCGGAGGACCGAAGGAGCTAACCGCTTTTTTGCACAACATGGGGGATCATGTAACTCGCCTT
GATCGTTGGGAACCGGAGCTGAATGAAGCCATACCAAACGACGAGCGTGACACCACGATGCCTGCAGCAA
TGGCAACAACGTTGCGCAAACTATTAACTGGCGAACTACTTACTCTAGCTTCCCGGCAACAATTAATAGA
CTGGATGGAGGCGGATAAAGTTGCAGGACCACTTCTGCGCTCGGCCCTTCCGGCTGGCTGGTTTATTGCT
GATAAATCTGGAGCCGGTGAGCGTGGGTCTCGCGGTATCATTGCAGCACTGGGGCCAGATGGTAAGCCCT
CCCGTATCGTAGTTATCTACACGACGGGGAGTCAGGCAACTATGGATGAACGAAATAGACAGATCGCTGA
GATAGGTGCCTCACTGATTAAGCATTGGTAACTGTCAGACCAAGTTTACTCATATATACTTTAGATTGAT
TTAAAACTTCATTTTTAATTTAAAAGGATCTAGGTGAAGATCCTTTTTGATAATCTCATGACCAAAATCC
CTTAACGTGAGTTTTCGTTCCACTGAGCGTCAGACCCCGTAGAAAAGATCAAAGGATCTTCTTGAGATCC
TTTTTTTCTGCGCGTAATCTGCTGCTTGCAAACAAAAAAACCACCGCTACCAGCGGTGGTTTGTTTGCCG
GATCAAGAGCTACCAACTCTTTTTCCGAAGGTAACTGGCTTCAGCAGAGCGCAGATACCAAATACTGTCC
TTCTAGTGTAGCCGTAGTTAGGCCACCACTTCAAGAACTCTGTAGCACCGCCTACATACCTCGCTCTGCT
AATCCTGTTACCAGTGGCTGCTGCCAGTGGCGATAAGTCGTGTCTTACCGGGTTGGACTCAAGACGATAG
TTACCGGATAAGGCGCAGCGGTCGGGCTGAACGGGGGGTTCGTGCACACAGCCCAGCTTGGAGCGAACGA
CCTACACCGAACTGAGATACCTACAGCGTGAGCTATGAGAAAGCGCCACGCTTCCCGAAGGGAGAAAGGC
GGACAGGTATCCGGTAAGCGGCAGGGTCGGAACAGGAGAGCGCACGAGGGAGCTTCCAGGGGGAAACGCC
TGGTATCTTTATAGTCCTGTCGGGTTTCGCCACCTCTGACTTGAGCGTCGATTTTTGTGATGCTCGTCAG
GGGGGCGGAGCCTATGGAAAAACGCCAGCAACGCGGCCTTTTTACGGTTCCTGGCCTTTTGCTGCGCCGC
GTGCGGCTGCTGGAGATGGCGGACGCGATGGATATGTTCTGCCAAGGGTTGGTTTGCGCATTCACAGTTC
TCCGCAAGAATTGATTGGCTCCAATTCTTGGAGTGGTGAATCCGTTAGCGAGGTGCCGCCGGCTTCCATT
CAGGTCGAGGTGGCCCGGCTCCATGCACCGCGACGCAACGCGGGGAGGCAGACAAGGTATAGGGCGGCGC
CTACAATCCATGCCAACCCGTTCCATGTGCTCGCCGAGGCGGCATAAATCGCCGTGACGATCAGCGGTCC
AGTGATCGAAGTTAGGCTGGTAAGAGCCGCGAGCGATCCTTGAAGCTGTCCCTGATGGTCGTCATCTACC
TGCCTGGACAGCATGGCCTGCAACGCGGGCATCCCGATGCCGCCGGAAGCGAGAAGAATCATAATGGGGA
AGGCCATCCAGCCTCGCGTCGCGAACGCCAGCAAGACGTAGCCCAGCGCGTCGGCCGCCATGCCCTGCTT
CATCCCCGTGGCCCGTTGCTCGCGTTTGCTGGCGGTGTCCCCGGAAGAAATATATTTGCATGTCTTTAGT
TCTATGATGACACAAACCCCGCCCAGCGTCTTGTCATTGGCGAATTCGAACACGCAGATGCAGTCGGGGC
GGCGCGGTCCCAGGTCCACTTCGCATATTAAGGTGACGCGTGTGGCCTCGAACACCGAGCGACCCTGCAG
CGACCCGCTTAACAGCGTCAACAGCGTGCCGCAGATCCCGGGCAATGAGATATGAAAAAGCCTGAACTCA
CCGCGACGTCTGTCGAGAAGTTTCTGATCGAAAAGTTCGACAGCGTCTCCGACCTGATGCAGCTCTCGGA
GGGCGAAGAATCTCGTGCTTTCAGCTTCGATGTAGGAGGGCGTGGATATGTCCTGCGGGTAAATAGCTGC
GCCGATGGTTTCTACAAAGATCGTTATGTTTATCGGCACTTTGCATCGGCCGCGCTCCCGATTCCGGAAG
TGCTTGACATTGGGGAATTCAGCGAGAGCCTGACCTATTGCATCTCCCGCCGTGCACAGGGTGTCACGTT
GCAAGACCTGCCTGAAACCGAACTGCCCGCTGTTCTGCAGCCGGTCGCGGAGGCCATGGATGCGATCGCT
GCGGCCGATCTTAGCCAGACGAGCGGGTTCGGCCCATTCGGACCGCAAGGAATCGGTCAATACACTACAT
GGCGTGATTTCATATGCGCGATTGCTGATCCCCATGTGTATCACTGGCAAACTGTGATGGACGACACCGT
CAGTGCGTCCGTCGCGCAGGCTCTCGATGAGCTGATGCTTTGGGCCGAGGACTGCCCCGAAGTCCGGCAC
CTCGTGCACGCGGATTTCGGCTCCAACAATGTCCTGACGGACAATGGCCGCATAACAGCGGTCATTGACT
GGAGCGAGGCGATGTTCGGGGATTCCCAATACGAGGTCGCCAACATCTTCTTCTGGAGGCCGTGGTTGGC
TTGTATGGAGCAGCAGACGCGCTACTTCGAGCGGAGGCATCCGGAGCTTGCAGGATCGCCGCGGCTCCGG
GCGTATATGCTCCGCATTGGTCTTGACCAACTCTATCAGAGCTTGGTTGACGGCAATTTCGATGATGCAG
CTTGGGCGCAGGGTCGATGCGACGCAATCGTCCGATCCGGAGCCGGGACTGTCGGGCGTACACAAATCGC
CCGCAGAAGCGCGGCCGTCTGGACCGATGGCTGTGTAGAAGTACTCGCCGATAGTGGAAACCGACGCCCC
AGCACTCGTCCGAGGGCAAAGGAATAGGGGAGATGGGGGAGGCTAACTGAAACACGGAAGGAGACAATAC
CGGAAGGAACCCGCGCTATGACGGCAATAAAAAGACAGAATAAAACGCACGGGTGTTGGGTCGTTTGTTC
ATAAACGCGGGGTTCGGTCCCAGGGCTGGCACTCTGTCGATACCCCACCGAGACCCCATTGGGGCCAATA
CGCCCGCGTTTCTTCCTTTTCCCCACCCCACCCCCCAAGTTCGGGTGAAGGCCCAGGGCTCGCAGCCAAC
GTCGGGGCGGCAGGCCCTGCCATAGCCACTGGCCCCGTGGGTTAGGGACGGGGTCCCCCATGGGGAATGG
TTTATGGTTCGTGGGGGTTATTATTTTGGGCGTTGCGTGGGGTCTGGTCCACGACTGGACTGAGCAGACA
GACCCATGGTTTTTGGATGGCCTGGGCATGGACCGCATGTACTGGCGCGACACGAACACCGGGCGTCTGT
GGCTGCCAAACACCCCCGACCCCCAAAAACCACCGCGCGGATTTCTGGCGTGCCAAGCTAGTCGACCAAT
TCTCATGTTTGACAGCTTATCATCGCAGATCCGGGCAACGTTGTTGCATTGCTGCAGGCGCAGAACTGGT
AGGTATGGAAGATCTATACATTGAATCAATATTGGCAATTAGCCATATTAGTCATTGGTTATATAGCATA
AATCAATATTGGCTATTGGCCATTGCATACGTTGTATCTATATCATAATATGTACATTTATATTGGCTCA
TGTCCAATATGACCGCCATGTTGACATTGATTATTGACTAGTTATTAATAGTAATCAATTACGGGGTCAT
TAGTTCATAGCCCATATATGGAGTTCCGCGTTACATAACTTACGGTAAATGGCCCGCCTGGCTGACCGCC
CAACGACCCCCGCCCATTGACGTCAATAATGACGTATGTTCCCATAGTAACGCCAATAGGGACTTTCCAT
TGACGTCAATGGGTGGAGTATTTACGGTAAACTGCCCACTTGGCAGTACATCAAGTGTATCATATGCCAA
GTCCGCCCCCTATTGACGTCAATGACGGTAAATGGCCCGCCTGGCATTATGCCCAGTACATGACCTTACG
GGACTTTCCTACTTGGCAGTACATCTACGTATTAGTCATCGCTATTACCATGGTGATGCGGTTTTGGCAG
TACACCAATGGGCGTGGATAGCGGTTTGACTCACGGGGATTTCCAAGTCTCCACCCCATTGACGTCAATG
GGAGTTTGTTTTGGCACCAAAATCAACGGGACTTTCCAAAATGTCGTAATAACCCCGCCCCGTTGACGCA
AATGGGCGGTAGGCGTGTACGGTGGGAGGTCTATATAAGCAGAGCTCGTTTAGTGAACCGTCAGATCTCT
AGAAGCTGGGTACCACGCGTCATATGGCTTACCCATACGATGTTCCAGATTACGCTAGCGGCCGCATCTT
TTACCCATACGATGTTCCTGACTATGCGGGCTATCCCTATGACGTCCCGGACTATGCAGGATCCTATCCA
TATGACGTTCCAGATTACGCTGCTCAGTGCGGCCGCGAGCTACGTGTGGGGAACAAGTACCGCCTGGGAC
GGAAGATCGGGAGCGGGTCCTTCGGAGATATCTACCTGGGTGCCAACATCGCCTCTGGTGAGGAAGTCGC
CATCCGGCTGGAGTGTGTGAAGACAAAGCACCCCCAGCTGCACATCGAGAGCAAGTTCTACAAGATGATG
CAGGGTGGCGTGGGGATCCCGTCCATCAAGTGGTGCGGAGCTGAGGGCGACTACAACGTGATGGTCATGG
AGCTGCTGGGGCCTAGCCTCGAGGACCTGTTCAACTTCTGTTCCCGCAAATTCAGCCTCAAGACGGTGCT
GCTCTTGGCCGACCAGATGATCAGCCGCATCGAGTATATCCACTCCAAGAACTTCATCCACCGGGACGTC
AAGCCCGACAACTTCCTCATGGGGCTGGGGAAGAAGGGCAACCTGGTCTACATCATCGACTTCGGCCTGG
CCAAGAAGTACCGGGACGCCCGCACCCACCAGCACATTCCCTACCGGGAAAACAAGAACCTGACCGGCAC
GGCCCGCTACGCTTCCATCAACACGCACCTGGGCATTGAGCAAAGCCGTCGAGATGACCTGGAGAGCCTG
GGCTACGTGCTCATGTACTTCAACCTGGGCTCCCTGCCCTGGCAGGGGCTCAAAGCAGCCACCAAGCGCC
AGAAGTATGAACGGATCAGCGAGAAGAAGATGTCAACGCCCATCGAGGTCCTCTGCAAAGGCTATCCCTC
CGAATTCTCAACATACCTCAACTTCTGCCGCTCCCTGCGGTTTGACGACAAGCCCGACTACTCTTACCTA
CGTCAGCTCTTCCGCAACCTCTTCCACCGGCAGGGCTTCTCCTATGACTACGTCTTTGACTGGAACATGC
TGAAATTCGGTGCAGCCCGGAATCCCGAGGATGTGGACCGGGAGCGGCGAGAACACGAACGCGAGGAGAG
GATGGGGCAGCTACGGGGGTCCGCGACCCGAGCCCTGCCCCCTGGCCCACCCACGGGGGCCACTGCCAAC
CGGCTCCGCAGTGCCGCCGAGCCCGTGGCTTCCACGCCAGCCTCCCGCATCCAGCCGGCTGGCAATACTT
CTCCCAGAGCGATCTCGCGGGTCGACCGGGAGAGGAAGGTGAGTATGAGGCTGCACAGGGGTGCGCCCGC
CAACGTCTCCTCCTCAGACCTCACTGGGCGGCAAGAGGTCTCCCGGATCCCAGCCTCACAGACAAGTGTG
CCATTTGACCATCTCGGGAAGTGAGGAGAGCCCCCATTGGACCGGCCGGCAAGGCCGGATCCAGACATGA
TAAGATACATTGATGAGTTTGGACAAACCACAACTAGAATGCAGTGAAAAAAATGCTTTATTTGTGAAAT
TTGTGATGCTATTGCTTTATTTGTAACCATTATAAGCTGCAATAAACAAGTTAACAACAACAATTGCATT
CATTTTATGTTTCAGGTTCAGGGGGAGGTGGGGAGGTTTTTTAAAGCAAGTAAAACCTCTACAAATGTGG
TATGGCTGATTATGATCCGGCTGCCTCGCGCGTTTCGGTGATGACGGTGAAAACCTCTGACACATGCAGC
TCCCGGAGACGGTCACAGCTTGTCTGTAAGCGGATGCCGGGAGCAGACAAGCCCGTCAGGGCGCGTCAGC
GGGTGTTGGCGGGTGTCGGGGCGCAGCCATGACCGGTCGACTCTAGA
