LOCUS       Exported 706 bp ds-DNA linear SYN 05-JUL-2021
DEFINITION  synthetic linear DNA
ACCESSION   .
VERSION     .
KEYWORDS    V406 4HA-CKIe(K38R)
SOURCE      synthetic DNA construct
  ORGANISM  synthetic DNA construct
REFERENCE   1 (bases 1 to 706)
  AUTHORS   Rivers A, Gietzen KF, Vielhaber E, Virshup DM
  TITLE     Regulation of casein kinase I epsilon and casein kinase I delta by
            an in vivo futile phosphorylation cycle.
  JOURNAL   J Biol Chem. 1998 Jun 26. 273(26):15980-4.
  PUBMED    9632646
REFERENCE   2 (bases 1 to 706)
  AUTHORS   .
  TITLE     Direct Submission
  JOURNAL   Exported Jul 5, 2021 from SnapGene Server 1.1.58
            http://www.snapgene.com
FEATURES             Location/Qualifiers
     source          1..706
                     /organism="synthetic DNA construct"
                     /mol_type="other DNA"
     CDS             57..83
                     /codon_start=1
                     /product="HA (human influenza hemagglutinin) epitope tag"
                     /label=HA
                     /translation="YPYDVPDYA"
     CDS             99..188
                     /codon_start=1
                     /product="three tandem HA epitope tags"
                     /label=3xHA
                     /translation="YPYDVPDYAGYPYDVPDYAGSYPYDVPDYA"
ORIGIN
        1 gctcgtttag tggaccgtca gatctctaga agctgggtac cacgcgtcat atggcttacc
       61 catacgatgt tccagattac gctagcggcc gcatctttta cccatacgat gttcctgact
      121 atgcgggcta tccctatgac gtcccggact atgcaggatc ctatccatat gacgttccag
      181 attacgctgc tcagtgcggc cgcgagctac gtgtggggaa caagtaccgc ctgggacgga
      241 agatcgggag cgggtccttc ggagatatct acctgggtgc caacatcgcc tctggtgagg
      301 aagtcgccat ccggctggag tgtgtgaaga caaagcaccc ccagctgcac atcgagagca
      361 agttctacaa gatgatgcag ggtggcgtgg ggatcccgtc catcaagtgg tgcggagctg
      421 agggcgacta caacgtgatg gtcatggagc tgctggggcc tagcctcgag gacctgttca
      481 acttctgttc ccgcaaattc agcctcaaga cggtgctgct cttggccgac cagatgatca
      541 gccgcatcga gtatatccac tccaagaact tcatccaccg ggacgtcaag cccgacaact
      601 tcctcatggg gctggggaag aagggcaacc tggtctacat catcgacttc ggcctggcca
      661 agaagtaccg ggacgcccgc acccaccagc acattcccta ccggga
//
