>Addgene plasmid #13725 | V406 4HA-CKIe(K38R) | addgene partial sequence | sequence record 234029 | Addgene Partial NGS Result
ATGACACAAACCCCGCCCAGCGTCTTGTCATTGGCGAATTCGAACACGCAGATGCAGTCGGGGCGGCGCG
GTCCGAGGTCCACTTCGCATATTAAGGTGACGCGTGTGGCCTCGAACACCGAGCGACCCTGCAGCGACCC
GCTTAACAGCGTCAACAGCGTGCCGCAGATCCCGGGGGGCAATGAGATATGAAAAAGCCTGAACTCACCG
CGACGTCTGTCGAGAAGTTTCTGATCGAAAAGTTCGACAGCGTCTCCGACCTGATGCAGCTCTCGGAGGG
CGAAGAATCTCGTGCTTTCAGCTTCGATGTAGGAGGGCGTGGATATGTCCTGCGGGTAAATAGCTGCGCC
GATGGTTTCTACAAAGATCGTTATGTTTATCGGCACTTTGCATCGGCCGCGCTCCCGATTCCGGAAGTGC
TTGACATTGGGGAATTCAGCGAGAGCCTGACCTATTGCATCTCCCGCCGTGCACAGGGTGTCACGTTGCA
AGACCTGCCTGAAACCGAACTGCCCGCTGTTCTGCAGCCGGTCGCGGAGGCCATGGATGCGATCGCTGCG
GCCGATCTTAGCCAGACGAGCGGGTTCGGCCCATTCGGACCGCAAGGAATCGGTCAATACACTACATGGC
GTGATTTCATATGCGCGATTGCTGATCCCCATGTGTATCACTGGCAAACTGTGATGGACGACACCGTCAG
TGCGTCCGTCGCGCAGGCTCTCGATGAGCTGATGCTTTGGGCCGAGGACTGCCCCGAAGTCCGGCACCTC
GTGCACGCGGATTTCGGCTCCAACAATGTCCTGACGGACAATGGCCGCATAACAGCGGTCATTGACTGGA
GCGAGGCGATGTTCGGGGATTCCCAATACGAGGTCGCCAACATCTTCTTCTGGAGGCCGTGGTTGGCTTG
TATGGAGCAGCAGACGCGCTACTTCGAGCGGAGGCATCCGGAGCTTGCAGGATCGCCGCGGCTCCGGGCG
TATATGCTCCGCATTGGTCTTGACCAACTCTATCAGAGCTTGGTTGACGGCAATTTCGATGATGCAGCTT
GGGCGCAGGGTCGATGCGACGCAATCGTCCGATCCGGAGCCGGGACTGTCGGGCGTACACAAATCGCCCG
CAGAAGCGCGGCCGTCTGGACCGATGGCTGTGTAGAAGTACTCGCCGATAGTGGAAACCGACGCCCCAGC
ACTCGTCCGGATCGGGAGATGGGGGAGGCTAACTGAAACACGGAAGGAGACAATACCGGAAGGAACCCGC
GCTATGACGGCAATAAAAAGACAGAATAAAACGCACGGGTGTTGGGTCGTTTGTTCATAAACGCGGGGTT
CGGTCCCAGGGCTGGCACTCTGTCGATACCCCACCGAGACCCCATTGGGGCCAATACGCCCGCGTTTCTT
CCTTTTCCCCACCCCACCCCCCAAGTTCGGGTGAAGGCCCAGGGCTCGCAGCCAACGTCGGGGCGGCAGG
CCCTGCCATAGCCACTGGCCCCGTGGGTTAGGGACGGGGTCCCCCATGGGGAATGGTTTATGGTTCGTGG
GGGTTATTATTTTGGGCGTTGCGTGGGGTCAGGTCCACGACTGGACTGAGCAGACAGACCCATGGTTTTT
GGATGGCCTGGGCATGGACCGCATGTACTGGCGCGACACGAACACCGGGCGTCTGTGGCTGCCAAACACC
CCCGACCCCCAAAAACCACCGCGCGGATTTCTGGCGTGCCAAGCTAGTCGACCAATTCTCATGTTTGACA
GCTTATCATCGCAGATCCGGGCAACGTTGTTGCCATTGCTGCAGGCGCAGAACTGGTAGGTATGGAAGAT
CTATACATTGAATCAATATTGGCAATTAGCCATATTAGTCATTGGTTATATAGCATAAATCAATATTGGC
TATTGGCCATTGCATACGTTGTATCTATATCATAATATGTACATTTATATTGGCTCATGTCCAATATGAC
CGCCATGTTGACATTGATTATTGACTAGTTATTAATAGTAATCAATTACGGGGTCATTAGTTCATAGCCC
ATATATGGAGTTCCGCGTTACATAACTTACGGTAAATGGCCCGCCTGGCTGACCGCCCAACGACCCCCGC
CCATTGACGTCAATAATGACGTATGTTCCCATAGTAACGCCAATAGGGACTTTCCATTGACGTCAATGGG
TGGAGTATTTACGGTAAACTGCCCACTTGGCAGTACATCAAGTGTATCATATGCCAAGTCCGCCCCCTAT
TGACGTCAATGACGGTAAATGGCCCGCCTGGCATTATGCCCAGTACATGACCTTACGGGACTTTCCTACT
TGGCAGTACATCTACGTATTAGTCATCGCTATTACCATGGTGATGCGGTTTTGGCAGTACACCAATGGGC
GTGGATAGCGGTTTGACTCACGGGGATTTCCAAGTCTCCACCCCATTGACGTCAATGGGAGTTTGTTTTG
GCACCAAAATCAACGGGACTTTCCAAAATGTCGTAATAACCCCGCCCCGTTGACGCAAATGGGCGGTAGG
CGTGTACGGTGGGAGGTCTATATAAGCAGAGCTCGTTTAGTGAACCGTCAGATCTCTAGAAGCTGGGTAC
CACGCGTCATATGGCTTACCCATACGATGTTCCAGATTACGCTAGCGGCCGCATCTTTTACCCATACGAT
GTTCCTGACTATGCGGGCTATCCCTATGACGTCCCGGACTATGCAGGATCCTATCCATATGACGTTCCAG
ATTACGCTGCTCAGTGCGGCCGCGAGCTACGTGTGGGGAACAAGTACCGCCTGGGACGGAAGATCGGGAG
CGGGTCCTTCGGAGATATCTACCTGGGTGCCAACATCGCCTCTGGTGAGGAAGTCGCCATCCGGCTGGAG
TGTGTGAAGACAAAGCACCCCCAGCTGCACATCGAGAGCAAGTTCTACAAGATGATGCAGGGTGGCGTGG
GGATCCCGTCCATCAAGTGGTGCGGAGCTGAGGGCGACTACAACGTGATGGTCATGGAGCTGCTGGGGCC
TAGCCTCGAGGACCTGTTCAACTTCTGTTCCCGCAAATTCAGCCTCAAGACGGTGCTGCTCTTGGCCGAC
CAGATGATCAGCCGCATCGAGTATATCCACTCCAAGAACTTCATCCACCGGGACGTCAAGCCCGACAACT
TCCTCATGGGGCTGGGGAAGAAGGGCAACCTGGTCTACATCATCGACTTCGGCCTGGCCAAGAAGTACCG
GGACGCCCGCACCCACCAGCACATTCCCTACCGGGAAAACAAGAACCTGACCGGCACGGCCCGCTACGCT
TCCATCAACACGCACCTGGGCATTGAGCAAAGCCGTCGAGATGACCTGGAGAGCCTGGGCTACGTGCTCA
TGTACTTCAACCTGGGCTCCCTGCCCTGGCAGGGGCTCAAAGCAGCCACCAAGCGCCAGAAGTATGAACG
GATCAGCGAGAAGAAGATGTCAACGCCCATCGAGGTCCTCTGCAAAGGCTATCCCTCCGAATTCTCAACA
TACCTCAACTTCTGCCGCTCCCTGCGGTTTGACGACAAGCCCGACTACTCTTACCTACGTCAGCTCTTCC
GCAACCTCTTCCACCGGCAGGGCTTCTCCTATGACTACGTCTTTGACTGGAACATGCTGAAATTCGGTGC
AGCCCGGAATCCCGAGGATGTGGACCGGGAGCGGCGAGAACACGAACGCGAGGAGAGGATGGGGCAGCTA
CGGGGGTCCGCGACCCGAGCCCTGCCCCCTGGCCCACCCACGGGGGCCACTGCCAACCGGCTCCGCAGTG
CCGCCGAGCCCGTGGCTTCCACGCCAGCCTCCCGCATCCAGCCGGCTGGCAATACTTCTCCCAGAGCGAT
CTCGCGGGTCGACCGGGAGAGGAAGGTGAGTATGAGGCTGCACAGGGGTGCGCCCGCCAACGTCTCCTCC
TCAGACCTCACTGGGCGGCAAGAGGTCTCCCGGATCCCAGCCTCACAGACAAGTGTGCCATTTGACCATC
TCGGGAAGTGAGGAGAGCCCCCATTGGACCGGCCGGCAAGGCCGGATCCAGACATGATAAGATACATTGA
TGAGTTTGGACAAACCACAACTAGAATGCAGTGAAAAAAATGCTTTATTTGTGAAATTTGTGATGCTATT
GCTTTATTTGTAACCATTATAAGCTGCAATAAACAAGTTAACAACAACAATTGCATTCATTTTATGTTTC
AGGTTCAGGGGGAGGTGTGGGAGGTTTTTTAAAGCAAGTAAAACCTCTACAAATGTGGTATGGCTGATTA
TGATCCGGCTGCCTCGCGCGTTTCGGTGATGACGGTGAAAACCTCTGACACATGCAGCTCCCGGAGACGG
TCACAGCTTGTCTGTAAGCGGATGCCGGGAGCAGACAAGCCCGTCAGGGCGCGTCAGCGGGTGTTGGCGG
GTGTCGGGGCGCAGCCATGAGGTCGACTCTAGAGGATCGATCCCCGCCCCGGACGAACTAAACCTGACTA
CGACATCTCTGCCCCTTCTTCGCGGGGCAGTGCATGTAATCCCTTCAGTTGGTTGGTACAACTTGCCAAC
TGGGCCCTGTTCCACATGTGACACGGGGGGGGACCAAACACAAAGGGGTTCTCTGACTGTAGTTGACATC
CTTATAAATGGATGTGCACATTTGCCAACACTGAGTGGCTTTCATCCTGGAGCAGACTTTGCAGTCTGTG
GACTGCAACACAACATTGCCTTTATGTGTAACTCTTGGCTGAAGCTCTTACACCAATGCTGGGGGACATG
TACCTCCCAGGGGCCCAGGAAGACTACGGGAGGCTACACCAACGTCAATCAGAGGGGCCTGTGTAGCTAC
CGATAAGCGGACCCTCAAGAGGGCATTAGCAATAGTGTTTATAAGGCCCCCTTGTTAACCCTAAACGGGT
AGCATATGCTTCCCGGGTAGTAGTATATACTATCCAGACTAACCCTAATTCAATAGCATATGTTACCCAA
CGGGAAGCATATGCTATCGAATTAGGGTTAGTAAAAGGGTCCTAAGGAACAGCGATATCTCCCACCCCAT
GAGCTGTCACGGTTTTATTTACATGGGGTCAGGATTCCACGAGGGTAGTGAACCATTTTAGTCACAAGGG
CAGTGGCTGAAGATCAAGGAGCGGGCAGTGAACTCTCCTGAATCTTCGCCTGCTTCTTCATTCTCCTTCG
TTTAGCTAATAGAATAACTGCTGAGTTGTGAACAGTAAGGTGTATGTGAGGTGCTCGAAAACAAGGTTTC
AGGTGACGCCCCCAGAATAAAATTTGGACGGGGGGTTCAGTGGTGGCATTGTGCTATGACACCAATATAA
CCCTCACAAACCCCTTGGGCAATAAATACTAGTGTAGGAATGAAACATTCTGAATATCTTTAACAATAGA
AATCCATGGGGTGGGGACAAGCCGTAAAGACTGGATGTCCATCTCACACGAATTTATGGCTATGGGCAAC
ACATAATCCTAGTGCAATATGATACTGGGGTTATTAAGATGTGTCCCAGGCAGGGACCAAGACAGGTGAA
CCATGTTGTTACACTCTATTTGTAACAAGGGGAAAGAGAGTGGACGCCGACAGCAGCGGACTCCACTGGT
TGTCTCTAACACCCCCGAAAATTAAACGGGGCTCCACGCCAATGGGGCCCATAAACAAAGACAAGTGGCC
ACTCTTTTTTTTGAAATTGTGGAGTGGGGGCACGCGTCAGCCCCCACACGCCGCCCTGCGGTTTTGGACT
GTAAAATAAGGGTGTAATAACTTGGCTGATTGTAACCCCGCTAACCACTGCGGTCAAACCACTTGCCCAC
AAAACCACTAATGGCACCCCGGGGAATACCTGCATAAGTAGGTGGGCGGGCCAAGATAGGGGCGCGATTG
CTGCGATCTGGAGGACAAATTACACACACTTGCGCCTGAGCGCCAAGCACAGGGTTGTTGGTCCTCATAT
TCACGAGGTCGCTGAGAGCACGGTGGGCTAATGTTGCCATGGGTAGCATATACTACCCAAATATCTGGAT
AGCATATGCTATCCTAATCTATATCTGGGTAGCATAGGCTATCCTAATCTATATCTGGGTAGCATATGCT
ATCCTAATCTATATCTGGGTAGTATATGCTATCCTAATTTATATCTGGGTAGCATAGGCTATCCTAATCT
ATATCTGGGTAGCATATGCTATCCTAATCTATATCTGGGTAGTATATGCTATCCTAATCTGTATCCGGGT
AGCATATGCTATCCTAATAGAGATTAGGGTAGTATATGCTATCCTAATTTATATCTGGGTAGCATATACT
ACCCAAATATCTGGATAGCATATGCTATCCTAATCTATATCTGGGTAGCATATGCTATCCTAATCTATAT
CTGGGTAGCATAGGCTATCCTAATCTATATCTGGGTAGCATATGCTATCCTAATCTATATCTGGGTAGTA
TATGCTATCCTAATTTATATCTGGGTAGCATAGGCTATCCTAATCTATATCTGGGTAGCATATGCTATCC
TAATCTATATCTGGGTAGTATATGCTATCCTAATCTGTATCCGGGTAGCATATGCTATCCTCATGCATAT
ACAGTCAGCATATGATACCCAGTAGTAGAGTGGGAGTGCTATCCTTTGCATATGCCGCCACCTCCCAAGG
GGGCGTGAATTTTCGCTGCTTGTCCTTTTCCTGCTGGTTGCTCCCATTCTTAGGTGAATTTAAGGAGGCC
AGGCTAAAGCCGTCGCATGTCTGATTGCTCACCAGGTAAATGTCGCTAATGTTTTCCAACGCGAGAAGGT
GTTGAGCGCGGAGCTGAGTGACGTGACAACATGGGTATGCCCAATTGCCCCATGTTGGGAGGACGAAAAT
GGTGACAAGACAGATGGCCAGAAATACACCAACAGCACGCATGATGTCTACTGGGGATTTATTCTTTAGT
GCGGGGGAATACACGGCTTTTAATACGATTGAGGGCGTCTCCTAACAAGTTACATCACTCCTGCCCTTCC
TCACCCTCATCTCCATCACCTCCTTCATCTCCGTCATCTCCGTCATCACCCTCCGCGGCAGCCCCTTCCA
CCATAGGTGGAAACCAGGGAGGCAAATCTACTCCATCGTCAAAGCTGCACACAGTCACCCTGATATTGCA
GGTAGGAGCGGGCTTTGTCATAACAAGGTCCTTAATCGCATCCTTCAAAACCTCAGCAAATATATGAGTT
TGTAAAAAGACCATGAAATAACAGACAATGGACTCCCTTAGCGGGCCAGGTTGTGGGCCGGGTCCAGGGG
CCATTCCAAAGGGGAGACGACTCAATGGTGTAAGACGACATTGTGGAATAGCAAGGGCAGTTCCTCGCCT
TAGGTTGTAAAGGGAGGTCTTACTACCTCCATATACGAACACACCGGCGACCCAAGTTCCTTCGTCGGTA
GTCCTTTCTACGTGACTCCTAGCCAGGAGAGCTCTTAAACCTTCTGCAATGTTCTCAAATTTCGGGTTGG
AACCTCCTTGACCACGATGCTTTCCAAACCACCCTCCTTTTTTGCGCCTGCCTCCATCACCCTGACCCCG
GGGTCCAGTGCTTGGGCCTTCTCCTGGGTCATCTGCGGGGCCCTGCTCTATCGCTCCCGGGGGCACGTCA
GGCTCACCATCTGGGCCACCTTCTTGGTGGTATTCAAAATAATCGGCTTCCCCTACAGGGTGGAAAAATG
GCCTTCTACCTGGAGGGGGCCTGCGCGGTGGAGACCCGGATGATGATGACTGACTACTGGGACTCCTGGG
CCTCTTTTCTCCACGTCCACGACCTCTCCCCCTGGCTCTTTCACGACTTCCCCCCCTGGCTCTTTCACGT
CCTCTACCCCGGCGGCCTCCACTACCTCCTCGACCCCGGCCTCCACTACCTCCTCGACCCCGGCCTCCAC
TGCCTCCTCGACCCCGGCCTCCACCTCCTGCTCCTSCYSCTCCTGCYCCTCCTCCTGCTCCTGCCCCTCC
T
